>Addgene plasmid #35307 | pBbA3a-RFP | depositor full sequence | sequence record 42974 | pBbA3a-RFP sequence 4681 bps
GACGTCTTAATTACCCGACTGGTCTTTGGCACCAGCTTTTAAACGACGCCACAGAGTGGTGCGGCTAATC
CCCAGATAACGCGCCGCGGCGGTCTTATCGCCCTTAAAGCGCGCCAGTACATCCTGTAACGCGTTCGCAT
CCACGGTTGAAGGCGTCAGTTCTGCTGTGTTCACCATAAGCTCAGGTAATAACTGCCGCATAAATTGCCT
GTCCAGCGTTGGCGCGGGATCGACGCTTAAAAAAAGCGCCAGGCGCTCCATCATATTACGCAGTTCGCGA
ATATTACCGGGCCAGCGCCAGGCCAGCAAAAGCGGCTGACACTGTGTCAATCCATGACGTATCGATTCGG
TAAACGGAATTTCCATCGCCGCCAGCGACTGTTTTAAAAAGCTTTCCGCCAGCGGCAAAATATCAGCCTG
CCGCTCGCGCAAAGGAGGAAGCGTCAGACGCAGAATACTCAGGCGATAAAAGAGATCGGGGCGAAAACGT
CCTTGCATTATCTCCCGATCCAGATCGCAATGCGTAGCGCTGATCACCCGGACATCCACCGGGATCGGCT
GGTGTCCGCCGACGCGAGTGACGGCTTTTTCCTCCAGTACGCGCAAAAGTCGGGTTTGTAACGGCAAGGG
CATTTCGCCGATTTCATCCAGAAACAGCGTGCCGCCGTGTGCGATTTCAAACAGCCCCGCCCGGCCTCCT
CGTCGTGAACCGGTAAACGCGCCCTCTTCATAACCAAACAGTTCCGCTTCCAGCAACGACTCGGTAATCG
CGCCGCAATTGACGGCGACAAAGGGAGGGGATGGCTTATTCTGACGGTGAGGCTGGCGGTGAAAGAACGT
CTGGTGAATCGCCTGCGCCGCCAGCTCTTTTCCGGTCCCTGTTTCCCCCTGAATCAGCACTGCCGCACGG
GAGCGGGCATAGAGCGTAATCGTCTGGCGGAGCTGCTCCATTTGCGGCGACTGGCCGCGTATATCGCCCA
GTTCATACCGGGTTTGTAATCCCTTGCCGGATGGGTAATCCACGCGCTGGCGCCGTGTCAGACGGGTCAT
ATCCAGCGCATCATGAAAAGCCTGACGAACGGTCGCCGCGGAATAAATAAAGATGGCGGTCATTCCTGCC
TCTTCCGCCAGATCGGTAATTAATCCCGCGCCGACGACGGCCTCAATACCGTTGGCCTTAAGTTCGTTAA
TTTGCCCGCGCGCGTCCTCTTCGGTGACATAGCTTCGCTGTTCAAGACGGAGGTGAAACGTTTTCTGAAA
GGCAAGTAAAGCCGGAATGGTCTCCTGATAGGTCACGATACCGATAGACGAGGTGAGCTTTCCCGCTTTC
GCCAGCGCCTGTAATACATCGAATCCGCTGGGCTTGATGAGGATCACCGGTATTGACAGGCGGCTTTTTA
AATAGGCCCCATTCGAACCCGCCGCGATAATCGCGTCGCAGCGCTCGGTCGCCAGTTTTTTGCGAATGTA
GGTCACCGCCTTTTCAAAGCCGAGTTGAATAGGCGTGATGGTCGCCAGATGATCAAATTCCAGGCTGATA
TCCCGAAACAGTTCGAACAGACGCGTTACGGAGACCGTCCAGATCACCGGTTTATCGCTATTATCGCGCG
GAGCGCTGTGGGCAGTCGTCATCGCAGTAGATTCATCTTTAAGGGGCGATTTTTTGTTTTAAACGTGTTT
CATAAATGTTGCAATGAAACAGGGTGATTCGTTTCATGAAACGTTAGCTGACACGTTTTTTTTTCCCTTA
ATCGCGCTTATTCATAACAGAAATGACTGTAATTACCTGTTTTTAAATCTCATTGTATTTAATTTTCTCG
CTGCCTCTTTGCCTGGCATAGCCTTTGCTTTGGTGAATACATCTTGAATAACAATTTACTAACATGGAAT
TCAAAAGATCTTTTAAGAAGGAGATATACATATGGCGAGTAGCGAAGACGTTATCAAAGAGTTCATGCGT
TTCAAAGTTCGTATGGAAGGTTCCGTTAACGGTCACGAGTTCGAAATCGAAGGTGAAGGTGAAGGTCGTC
CGTACGAAGGTACCCAGACCGCTAAACTGAAAGTTACCAAAGGTGGTCCGCTGCCGTTCGCTTGGGACAT
CCTGTCCCCGCAGTTCCAGTACGGTTCCAAAGCTTACGTTAAACACCCGGCTGACATCCCGGACTACCTG
AAACTGTCCTTCCCGGAAGGTTTCAAATGGGAACGTGTTATGAACTTCGAAGACGGTGGTGTTGTTACCG
TTACCCAGGACTCCTCCCTGCAAGACGGTGAGTTCATCTACAAAGTTAAACTGCGTGGTACCAACTTCCC
GTCCGACGGTCCGGTTATGCAGAAAAAAACCATGGGTTGGGAAGCTTCCACCGAACGTATGTACCCGGAA
GACGGTGCTCTGAAAGGTGAAATCAAAATGCGTCTGAAACTGAAAGACGGTGGTCACTACGACGCTGAAG
TTAAAACCACCTACATGGCTAAAAAACCGGTTCAGCTGCCGGGTGCTTACAAAACCGACATCAAACTGGA
CATCACCTCCCACAACGAAGACTACACCATCGTTGAACAGTACGAACGTGCTGAAGGTCGTCACTCCACC
GGTGCTTAAGGATCCAAACTCGAGTAAGGATCTCCAGGCATCAAATAAAACGAAAGGCTCAGTCGAAAGA
CTGGGCCTTTCGTTTTATCTGTTGTTTGTCGGTGAACGCTCTCTACTAGAGTCACACTGGCTCACCTTCG
GGTGGGCCTTTCTGCGTTTATACCTAGGGATATATTCCGCTTCCTCGCTCACTGACTCGCTACGCTCGGT
CGTTCGACTGCGGCGAGCGGAAATGGCTTACGAACGGGGCGGAGATTTCCTGGAAGATGCCAGGAAGATA
CTTAACAGGGAAGTGAGAGGGCCGCGGCAAAGCCGTTTTTCCATAGGCTCCGCCCCCCTGACAAGCATCA
CGAAATCTGACGCTCAAATCAGTGGTGGCGAAACCCGACAGGACTATAAAGATACCAGGCGTTTCCCCCT
GGCGGCTCCCTCGTGCGCTCTCCTGTTCCTGCCTTTCGGTTTACCGGTGTCATTCCGCTGTTATGGCCGC
GTTTGTCTCATTCCACGCCTGACACTCAGTTCCGGGTAGGCAGTTCGCTCCAAGCTGGACTGTATGCACG
AACCCCCCGTTCAGTCCGACCGCTGCGCCTTATCCGGTAACTATCGTCTTGAGTCCAACCCGGAAAGACA
TGCAAAAGCACCACTGGCAGCAGCCACTGGTAATTGATTTAGAGGAGTTAGTCTTGAAGTCATGCGCCGG
TTAAGGCTAAACTGAAAGGACAAGTTTTGGTGACTGCGCTCCTCCAAGCCAGTTACCTCGGTTCAAAGAG
TTGGTAGCTCAGAGAACCTTCGAAAAACCGCCCTGCAAGGCGGTTTTTTCGTTTTCAGAGCAAGAGATTA
CGCGCAGACCAAAACGATCTCAAGAAGATCATCTTATTAATCAGATAAAATATTTCTAGATTTCAGTGCA
ATTTATCTCTTCAAATGTAGCACCTGAAGTCAGCCCCATACGATATAAGTTGTTACTAGTGCTTGGATTC
TCACCAATAAAAAACGCCCGGCGGCAACCGAGCGTTCTGAACAAATCCAGATGGAGTTCTGAGGTCATTA
CTGGATCTATCAACAGGAGTCCAAGCGAGCTCGTAAACTTGGTCTGACAGTTACCAATGCTTAATCAGTG
AGGCACCTATCTCAGCGATCTGTCTATTTCGTTCATCCATAGTTGCCTGACTCCCCGTCGTGTAGATAAC
TACGATACGGGAGGGCTTACCATCTGGCCCCAGTGCTGCAATGATACCGCGAGACCCACGCTCACCGGCT
CCAGATTTATCAGCAATAAACCAGCCAGCCGGAAGGGCCGAGCGCAGAAGTGGTCCTGCAACTTTATCCG
CCTCCATCCAGTCTATTAATTGTTGCCGGGAAGCTAGAGTAAGTAGTTCGCCAGTTAATAGTTTGCGCAA
CGTTGTTGCCATTGCTACAGGCATCGTGGTGTCACGCTCGTCGTTTGGTATGGCTTCATTCAGCTCCGGT
TCCCAACGATCAAGGCGAGTTACATGATCCCCCATGTTGTGCAAAAAAGCGGTTAGCTCCTTCGGTCCTC
CGATCGTTGTCAGAAGTAAGTTGGCCGCAGTGTTATCACTCATGGTTATGGCAGCACTGCATAATTCTCT
TACTGTCATGCCATCCGTAAGATGCTTTTCTGTGACTGGTGAGTACTCAACCAAGTCATTCTGAGAATAG
TGTATGCGGCGACCGAGTTGCTCTTGCCCGGCGTCAATACGGGATAATACCGCGCCACATAGCAGAACTT
TAAAAGTGCTCATCATTGGAAAACGTTCTTCGGGGCGAAAACTCTCAAGGATCTTACCGCTGTTGAGATC
CAGTTCGATGTAACCCACTCGTGCACCCAACTGATCTTCAGCATCTTTTACTTTCACCAGCGTTTCTGGG
TGAGCAAAAACAGGAAGGCAAAATGCCGCAAAAAAGGGAATAAGGGCGACACGGAAATGTTGAATACTCA
TACTCTTCCTTTTTCAATATTATTGAAGCATTTATCAGGGTTATTGTCTCATGAGCGGATACATATTTGA
ATGTATTTAGAAAAATAAACAAATAGGGGTTCCGCGCACATTTCCCCGAAAAGTGCCACCT
Features (pLannotate 1.2.2; 9 found; start..end, strand, type, name):
     34..1623    -  CDS            prpR: PRPR_ECOLI - Also known as yahP. Experimental evidence at protein level: Swiss-Prot protein existence level 1. Involved in the transcriptional regulation of the propionate catabolism operon. From Escherichia coli (strain K12).
   1922..2599    +  CDS            mRFP1: monomeric derivative of DsRed (Campbell et al., 2002)
   2632..2703    +  terminator     rrnB T1 terminator: transcription terminator T1 from the E. coli rrnB gene
   2719..2746    +  terminator     T7Te terminator: phage T7 early transcription terminator
   2765..2820    -  rep_origin     RSF ori (fragment): Plasmids containing the RSF 1030 origin of replication can be propagated in E. coli cells that contain additional plasmids with compatible origins.
   2908..3453    -  rep_origin     p15A ori: Plasmids containing the medium-copy-number p15A origin of replication can be propagated in E. coli cells that contain a second plasmid with the ColE1 origin.
   3567..3661    -  terminator     lambda t0 terminator: transcription terminator from phage lambda
   3691..4551    -  CDS            AmpR: β-lactamase; bla; confers resistance to ampicillin, carbenicillin, and related antibiotics
   4552..4656    -  promoter       AmpR promoter: bla
