[The description below was written by a language model from this plasmid's Addgene catalogue record and pLannotate feature annotations shown in this document.]
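Description:
pBbA3a-RFP is a bacterial expression plasmid from the BglBrick (pBb) vector series, a synthetic biology platform of modular E. coli vectors in which origin, promoter system and resistance marker are combined in a standardised way. The full sequence is 4,681 nt, consistent with a 4,003 bp backbone plus a 678 bp insert. This member replicates from the p15A origin, which the catalogue lists as low copy and the annotation describes as medium copy, and which is compatible with ColE1-type plasmids in the same cell. The short "RSF ori" fragment annotated next to it is only 56 nt long and is probably a local similarity hit rather than a second functional origin. Selection is by ampicillin, through a β-lactamase gene driven by its own bla promoter and followed by the lambda t0 terminator.

The payload is mRFP1, a monomeric red fluorescent derivative of DsRed, serving as a reporter occupying the cloning position. The record lists the promoter as "ProS". The promoter itself is not annotated in the feature table, but the roughly 300 nt gap upstream of mRFP1 is flanked on the other side by a divergently oriented prpR gene, which encodes the E. coli transcriptional regulator of the propionate catabolism operon. This arrangement suggests a propionate-responsive expression system in which the plasmid carries its own regulator, although the record does not state the inducer explicitly. Transcription of the reporter is terminated by tandem rrnB T1 and T7Te terminators. The construct is suited to characterising the expression behaviour of this promoter and origin combination by fluorescence, and the RFP can be replaced by a gene of interest using restriction enzyme cloning.
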