Addgene plasmid #35307: pBbA3a-RFP
Depositing lab: Jay Keasling. Depositing organization: University of California, Berkeley. Publication: BglBrick vectors and datasheets: A synthetic biology platform for gene expression. Lee TS, Krupa RA, Zhang F, Hajimorad M, Holtz WJ, Prasad N, Lee SK, Keasling JD. J Biol Eng. 2011 Sep 20;5:12. 10.1186/1754-1611-5-12 PubMed 21933410.
Backbone
  Vector backbone: pBb
  Backbone size w/o insert (bp): 4003
  Vector type: Bacterial Expression, Synthetic Biology
Growth in bacteria
  Bacterial resistance: Ampicillin, 100 μg/mL
  Growth temperature: 37°C
  Growth strain: DH5alpha
  Copy number: Low Copy
Gene/Insert
  Gene/Insert name: RFP (alt name: JBEI Part ID: JPUB_000073)
  Species: Synthetic
  Insert size (bp): 678
  Promoter: ProS
  Cloning method: Restriction Enzyme
  Sequencing primers: 5′ jkRFP-R (gctttggaaccgtactggaa); 3′ jkRFP-F (tggtcactacgacgctgaag)
Terms and licenses: Academic/Nonprofit Terms; Industry Terms: Not Available to Industry
Depositor comments: JBEI Part ID: JPUB_000073; Origin: p15A
How to cite: pBbA3a-RFP was a gift from Jay Keasling (Addgene plasmid # 35307 ; http://n2t.net/addgene:35307 ; RRID:Addgene_35307)
