>Addgene plasmid #35307 | pBbA3a-RFP | addgene partial sequence | sequence record 43595 | jkRFP-F 5'-tggtcactacgacgctgaag-3'
CTGCCGGGTGCTTACAAAACCGACATCAAACTGGACATCACCTCCCACAACGAAGACTACACCATCGTTG
AACAGTACGAACGTGCTGAAGGTCGTCACTCCACCGGTGCTTAAGGATCCAAACTCGAGTAAGGATCTCC
AGGCATCAAATAAAACGAAAGGCTCAGTCGAAAGACTGGGCCTTTCGTTTTATCTGTTGTTTGTCGGTGA
ACGCTCTCTACTAGAGTCACACTGGCTCACCTTCGGGTGGGCCTTTCTGCGTTTATACCTAGGGATATAT
TCCGCTTCCTCGCTCACTGACTCGCTACGCTCGGTCGTTCGACTGCGGCGAGCGGAAATGGCTTACGAAC
GGGGCGGAGATTTCCTGGAAGATGCCAGGAAGATACTTAACAGGGAAGTGAGAGGGCCGCGGCAAAGCCG
TTTTTCCATAGGCTCCGCCCCCCTGACAAGCATCACGAAATCTGACGCTCAAATCAGTGGTGGCGAAACC
CGACAGGACTATAAAGATACCAGGCGTTTCCCCCTGGCGGCTCCCTCGTGCGCTCTCCTGTTCCTGCCTT
TCGGTTTACCGGTGTCATTCCGCTGTTATGGCCGCGTTTGTCTCATTCCACGCCTGACACTCAGTTCCGG
GTAGGCAGTTCGCTCCAAGCTGGACTGTATGCACGAACCCCCCGTTCAGTCCGACCGCTGCGCCTTATCC
GGTAACTATCGTCTTGAGTCCAACCCGGAAAGACATGCAAAAGCACCACTGGCAGCAGCCACTGGTAATT
GATTTAGAGGAGTTAGTCTTGAAGTCATGCGCCGGTTAAGGCTAAACTGAAAGGACAAGTTTTGGTGAC
