>Addgene plasmid #35307 | pBbA3a-RFP | addgene partial sequence | sequence record 43596 | jkRFP-R 5'-gctttggaaccgtactggaa-3'
CAGCGGACCACCTTTGGTAACTTTCAGTTTAGCGGTCTGGGTACCTTCGTACGGACGACCTTCACCTTCA
CCTTCGATTTCGAACTCGTGACCGTTAACGGAACCTTCCATACGAACTTTGAAACGCATGAACTCTTTGA
TAACGTCTTCGCTACTCGCCATATGTATATCTCCTTCTTAAAAGATCTTTTGAATTCCATGTTAGTAAAT
TGTTATTCAAGATGTATTCACCAAAGCAAAGGCTATGCCAGGCAAAGAGGCAGCGAGAAAATTAAATACA
ATGAGATTTAAAAACAGGTAATTACAGTCATTTCTGTTATGAATAAGCGCGATTAAGGGAAAAAAAAACG
TGTCAGCTAACGTTTCATGAAACGAATCACCCTGTTTCATTGCAACATTTATGAAACACGTTTAAAACAA
AAAATCGCCCCTTAAAGATGAATCTACTGCGATGACGACTGCCCACAGCGCTCCGCGCGATAATAGCGAT
AAACCGGTGATCTGGACGGTCTCCGTAACGCGTCTGTTCGAACTGTTTCGGGATATCAGCCTGGAATTTG
ATCATCTGGCGACCATCACGCCTATTCAACTCGGCTTTGAAAAGGCGGTGACCTACATTCGCAAAAAACT
GGCGACCGAGCGCTGCGACGCGATTATCGCGGCGGGTTCGAATGGGGCCTATTTAAAAAGCCGCCTGTCA
ATACCGGTGATCCTCATCAAGCCCAGCGGATTCGATGTATTACAGGCGCTGGCGAAAGCGGGAAAGCTCA
CCTCGTCTATCGGTATCGTGACCTAT
